>Addgene plasmid #121164 | pcDNA-h-mmPtch1-B-NNQ-HA-GFP | addgene full sequence | sequence record 234207 | Addgene NGS Result
GACGGATCGGGAGATCTCCCGATCCCCTATGGTGCACTCTCAGTACAATCTGCTCTGATGCCGCATAGTT
AAGCCAGTATCTGCTCCCTGCTTGTGTGTTGGAGGTCGCTGAGTAGTGCGCGAGCAAAATTTAAGCTACA
ACAAGGCAAGGCTTGACCGACAATTGCATGAAGAATCTGCTTAGGGTTAGGCGTTTTGCGCTGCTTCGCG
ATGTACGGGCCAGATATACGCGTTGACATTGATTATTGACTAGTTATTAATAGTAATCAATTACGGGGTC
ATTAGTTCATAGCCCATATATGGAGTTCCGCGTTACATAACTTACGGTAAATGGCCCGCCTGGCTGACCG
CCCAACGACCCCCGCCCATTGACGTCAATAATGACGTATGTTCCCATAGTAACGCCAATAGGGACTTTCC
ATTGACGTCAATGGGTGGAGTATTTACGGTAAACTGCCCACTTGGCAGTACATCAAGTGTATCATATGCC
AAGTACGCCCCCTATTGACGTCAATGACGGTAAATGGCCCGCCTGGCATTATGCCCAGTACATGACCTTA
TGGGACTTTCCTACTTGGCAGTACATCTACGTATTAGTCATCGCTATTACCATGGTGATGCGGTTTTGGC
AGTACATCAATGGGCGTGGATAGCGGTTTGACTCACGGGGATTTCCAAGTCTCCACCCCATTGACGTCAA
TGGGAGTTTGTTTTGGCACCAAAATCAACGGTACTTTCCAAAATGTCGTAACAACTCCGCCCCATTGACG
CAAATGGGCGGTAGGCGTGTACGGTGGGAGGTCTATATAAGCAGAGCTCTCTGGCTAACTAGAGAACCCA
CTGCTTACTGGCTTATCGAAATTAATACGACTCACTATAGGGAGACCCAAGCTTGGTACCACCATGGCCT
CGGCTGGTAACGCCGCCGGGGCCCTGGGCAGGCAGGCCGGCGGCGGGAGGCGCAGACGGACCGGGGGACC
GCACCGCGCCGCGCCGGACCGGGACTATCTGCACCGGCCCAGCTACTGCGACGCCGCCTTCGCTCTGGAG
CAGATTTCCAAGGGGAAGGCTACTGGCCGGAAAGCGCCGCTGTGGCTGAGAGCGAAGTTTCAGAGACTCT
TATTTAAACTGGGTTGTTACATTCAAAAGAACTGCGGCAAGTTTTTGGTTGTGGGTCTCCTCATATTTGG
GGCCTTCGCTGTGGGATTAAAGGCAGCTAATCTCGAGACCAACGTGGAGGAGCTGTGGGTGGAAGTTGGT
GGACGAGTGAGTCGAGAATTAAATTATACCCGTCAGAAGATAGGAGAAGAGGCTATGTTTAATCCTCAAC
TCATGATACAGACTCCAAAAGAAGAAGGCGCTAATGTTCTGACCACAGAGGCTCTCCTGCAACACCTGGA
CTCAGCACTCCAGGCCAGTCGTGTGCACGTCTACATGTATAACAGGCAATGGAAGTTGGAACATTTGTGC
TACAAATCAGGGGAACTTATCACGGAGACAGGTTACATGGATCAGATAATAGAATACCTTTACCCTTGCT
TAATCATTACACCTTTGGACTGCTTCTGGGAAGGGGCAAAGCTACAGTCCGGGACAGCATACCTCCTAGG
TAAGCCTCCTTTACGGTGGACAAACTTTGACCCCTTGGAATTCCTAGAAGAGTTAAAGAAAATAAACTAC
CAAGTGGACAGCTGGGAGGAAATGCTGAATAAAGCCGAAGTTGGCCATGGGTACATGGACCGGCCTTGCC
TCAACCCAGCCGACCCAGATTGCCCTGCCACAGCCCCTAACAAAAATTCAACCAAACCTCTTGATGTGGC
CCTTGTTTTGAATGGTGGATGTCAAGGTTTATCCAGGAAGTATATGCATTGGCAGGAGGAGTTGATTGTG
GGTGGTACCGTCAAGAATGCCACTGGAAAACTTGTCAGCGCTCACGCCCTGCAAACCATGTTCCAGTTAA
TGACTCCCAAGCAAATGTATGAACACTTCAGGGGCTACGACTATGTCTCTCACATCAACTGGAATGAAGA
CAGGGCAGCCGCCATCCTGGAGGCCTGGCAGAGGACTTACGTGGAGGTGGTTCATCAAAGTGTCGCCCCA
AACTCCACTCAAAAGGTGCTTCCCTTCACAACCACGACCCTGGACGACATCCTAAAATCCTTCTCTGATG
TCAGTGTCATCCGAGTGGCCAGCGGCTACCTACTGATGCTTGCCTATGCCTGTTTAACCATGCTGCGCTG
GGACTGCTCCAAGTCCCAGGGTGCCGTGGGGCTGGCTGGCGTCCTGTTGGTTGCGCTGTCAGTGGCTGCA
GGATTGGGCCTCTGCTCCTTGATTGGCATTTCTTTTAATGCTGCGACAACTCAGGTTTTGCCGTTTCTTG
CTCTTGGTGTTGGTGTGAATAATGTCTTCCTCCTGGCCCATGCATTCAGTGAAACAGGACAGAATAAGAG
GATTCCATTTGAGGACAGGACTGGGGAGTGCCTCAAGCGCACCGGAGCCAGCGTGGCCCTCACCTCCATC
AGCAATGTCACCGCCTTCTTCATGGCCGCATTGATCCCTATCCCTGCCCTGCGAGCGTTCTCCCTCCAGG
CTGCTGTGGTGGTGGTATTCAATTTTGCTATGGTTCTGCTCATTTTTCCTGCAATTCTCAGCATGGATTT
ATACAGACGTGAGGACAGAAGATTGGATATTTTCTGCTGTTTCACAAGCCCCTGTGTCAGCAGGGTGATT
CAAGTTGAGCCACAGGCCTACACAGAGCCTATGCAGTCCACCGTTCAGCTCCGCACAGAGTATGACCCTC
ACACGCACGTGTACTACACCACCGCCGAGCCACGCTCTGAGATCTCTGTACAGCCTGTTACCGTCACCCA
GGACAACCTCAGCTGTCAGAGTCCCGAGAGCACCAGCTCTACCAGGGACCTGCTCTCCCAGTTCTCAGAC
TCCAGCCTCCACTGCCTCGAGCCCCCCTGCACCAAGTGGACACTCTCTTCGTTTGCAGAGAAGCACTATG
CTCCTTTCCTCCTGAAACCCAAAGCCAAGGTTGTGGTAATCCTTCTTTTCCTGGGCTTGCTGGGGGTCAG
CCTTTATGGGACCACCCGAGTGAGAGACGGGCTGGACCTCACGGACATTGTTCCCCGGGAAACCAGAGAA
TATGACTTCATAGCTGCCCAGTTCAAGTACTTCTCTTTCTACAACATGTATATAGTCACCCAGAAAGCAG
ACTACCCGAATATCCAGCACCTACTTTACGACCTTCATAAGAGTTTCAGCAATGTGAAGTATGTCATGCT
GGAGGAGAACAAGCAACTTCCCCAAATGTGGCTGCACTACTTTAGAGACTGGCTTCAAGGACTTCAGGAT
GCATTTGACAGTGACTGGGAAACTGGGAGGATCATGCCAAACAATTATAAAAATGGATCAGATGACGGGG
TCCTCGCTTACAAACTCCTGGTGCAGACTGGCAGCCGAGACAAGCCCATCGACATTAGTCAGTTGACTAA
ACAGCGTCTGGTAGACGCAGATGGCATCATTAATCCGAGCGCTTTCTACATCTACCTGACCGCTTGGGTC
AGCAACGACCCTGTAGCTTACGCTGCCTCCCAGGCCAACATCCGGCCTCACCGGCCGGAGTGGGTCCATG
ACAAAGCCGACTACATGCCAGAGACCAGGCTGAGAATCCCAGCAGCAGAGCCCATCGAGTACGCTCAGTT
CCCTTTCTACCTCAACGGCCTACGAGACACCTCAGACTTTGTGGAAGCCATAGAAAAAGTGAGAGTCATC
TGTAACAACTATACGAGCCTGGGACTGTCCAGCTACCCCAATGGCTACCCCTTCCTGTTCTGGGAGCAAT
ACATCAGCCTGCGCCACTGGCTGCTGCTATCCATCAGCGTGGTGCTGGCCTGCACGTTTCTAGTGTGCGC
AGTCTTCCTCCTGAACCCCTGGACGGCCGGGATCATTGTCATGGTCCTGGCTCTGATGACCGTTGAGCTC
TTTGGCATGATGGGCCTCATTGGGATCAAGCTGAGTGCTGTGCCTGTGGTCATCCTGATTGCATCTGTTG
GCATCGGAGTGCAGTTCACCGTCCACGTGGCTTTGGCCTTTCTGACAGCCATTGGGGACAAGAACCACAG
GGCTATGCTCGCTCTGGAACACATGTTTGCTCCCGTTCTGGACGGTGCTGTGTCCACTCTGCTGGGTGTA
CTGATGCTTGCAGGGTCCGAATTTGATTTCATTGTCAGATACTTCTTTGCCGTCCTGGCCATTCTCACCG
TCTTGGGGGTTCTCAATGGACTGGTTCTGCTGCCTGTCCTCTTATCCTTCTTTGGACCGTGTCCTGAGGT
GTCTCCAGCCAATGGCCTAAACCGACTGCCCACTCCTTCGCCTGAGCCGCCTCCAAGTGTCGTCCGGTTT
GCCGTGCCTCCTGGTCACACGAACAATGGGTCTGATTCCTCCGACTCGGAGTACAGCTCTCAGACCACGG
TGTCTGGCATCAGTGAGGAGCTCAGGCAATACGAAGCACAGCAGGGTGCCGGAGGCCCTGCCCACCAAGT
GATTGTGGAAGCCACAGAAAACCCTGTCTTTGCCCGGTCCACTGTGGTCCATCCGGACTCCAGACATCAG
CCTCCCTTGACCCCTCGGCAACAGCCCCACCTGGACTCTGGCTCCTTGTCCCCTGGACGGCAAGGCCAGC
AGCCTCGAAGGGATGAAAATCTGTACTTCCAGTCCGGCATGGATGAAAAGACCACCGGTTGGCGTGGTGG
TCATGTTGTTGAAGGTCTGGCAGGCGAACTGGAACAGCTGCGTGCACGTCTGGAACATCATCCGCAGGGT
CAGCGTGAACCGTATCCATATGATGTTCCAGATTATGCTGTGAGCAAGGGCGAGGAGCTGTTCACCGGGG
TGGTGCCCATCCTGGTCGAGCTGGACGGCGACGTAAACGGCCACAAGTTCAGCGTGTCCGGCGAGGGCGA
GGGCGATGCCACCTACGGCAAGCTGACCCTGAAGTTCATCTGCACCACCGGCAAGCTGCCCGTGCCCTGG
CCCACCCTCGTGACCACCCTGACCTACGGCGTGCAGTGCTTCAGCCGCTACCCCGACCACATGAAGCAGC
ACGACTTCTTCAAGTCCGCCATGCCCGAAGGCTACGTCCAGGAGCGCACCATCTTCTTCAAGGACGACGG
CAACTACAAGACCCGCGCCGAGGTGAAGTTCGAGGGCGACACCCTGGTGAACCGCATCGAGCTGAAGGGC
ATCGACTTCAAGGAGGACGGCAACATCCTGGGGCACAAGCTGGAGTACAACTACAACAGCCACAACGTCT
ATATCATGGCCGACAAGCAGAAGAACGGCATCAAGGTGAACTTCAAGATCCGCCACAACATCGAGGACGG
CAGCGTGCAGCTCGCCGACCACTACCAGCAGAACACCCCCATCGGCGACGGCCCCGTGCTGCTGCCCGAC
AACCACTACCTGAGCACCCAGTCCAAGCTGAGCAAAGACCCCAACGAGAAGCGCGATCACATGGTCCTGC
TGGAGTTCGTGACCGCCGCCGGGATCACTCTCGGCATGGACGAGCTGTACAAGTAGTCTAGAGGGCCCTA
TTCTATAGTGTCACCTAAATGCTAGAGCTCGCTGATCAGCCTCGACTGTGCCTTCTAGTTGCCAGCCATC
TGTTGTTTGCCCCTCCCCCGTGCCTTCCTTGACCCTGGAAGGTGCCACTCCCACTGTCCTTTCCTAATAA
AATGAGGAAATTGCATCGCATTGTCTGAGTAGGTGTCATTCTATTCTGGGGGGTGGGGTGGGGCAGGACA
GCAAGGGGGAGGATTGGGAAGACAATAGCAGGCATGCTGGGGATGCGGTGGGCTCTATGGCTTCTGAGGC
GGAAAGAACCAGCTGGGGCTCTAGGGGGTATCCCCACGCGCCCTACCTCTAGCTAGAGCTTGGCGTAATC
ATGGTCATAGCTGTTTCCTGTGTGAAATTGTTATCCGCTCACAATTCCACACAACATACGAGCCGGAAGC
ATAAAGTGTAAAGCCTGGGGTGCCTAATGAGTGAGCTAACTCACATTAATTGCGTTGCGCTCACTGCCCG
CTTTCCAGTCGGGAAACCTGTCGTGCCAGCTGCATTAATGAATCGGCCAACGCGCGGGGAGAGGCGGTTT
GCGTATTGGGCGCTCTTCCGCTTCCTCGCTCACTGACTCGCTGCGCTCGGTCGTTCGGCTGCGGCGAGCG
GTATCAGCTCACTCAAAGGCGGTAATACGGTTATCCACAGAATCAGGGGATAACGCAGGAAAGAACATGT
GAGCAAAAGGCCAGCAAAAGGCCAGGAACCGTAAAAAGGCCGCGTTGCTGGCGTTTTTCCATAGGCTCCG
CCCCCCTGACGAGCATCACAAAAATCGACGCTCAAGTCAGAGGTGGCGAAACCCGACAGGACTATAAAGA
TACCAGGCGTTTCCCCCTGGAAGCTCCCTCGTGCGCTCTCCTGTTCCGACCCTGCCGCTTACCGGATACC
TGTCCGCCTTTCTCCCTTCGGGAAGCGTGGCGCTTTCTCATAGCTCACGCTGTAGGTATCTCAGTTCGGT
GTAGGTCGTTCGCTCCAAGCTGGGCTGTGTGCACGAACCCCCCGTTCAGCCCGACCGCTGCGCCTTATCC
GGTAACTATCGTCTTGAGTCCAACCCGGTAAGACACGACTTATCGCCACTGGCAGCAGCCACTGGTAACA
GGATTAGCAGAGCGAGGTATGTAGGCGGTGCTACAGAGTTCTTGAAGTGGTGGCCTAACTACGGCTACAC
TAGAAGAACAGTATTTGGTATCTGCGCTCTGCTGAAGCCAGTTACCTTCGGAAAAAGAGTTGGTAGCTCT
TGATCCGGCAAACAAACCACCGCTGGTAGCGGTGGTTTTTTTGTTTGCAAGCAGCAGATTACGCGCAGAA
AAAAAGGATCTCAAGAAGATCCTTTGATCTTTTCTACGGGGTCTGACGCTCAGTGGAACGAAAACTCACG
TTAAGGGATTTTGGTCATGAGATTATCAAAAAGGATCTTCACCTAGATCCTTTTAAATTAAAAATGAAGT
TTTAAATCAATCTAAAGTATATATGAGTAAACTTGGTCTGACAGTTACCAATGCTTAATCAGTGAGGCAC
CTATCTCAGCGATCTGTCTATTTCGTTCATCCATAGTTGCCTGACTCCCCGTCGTGTAGATAACTACGAT
ACGGGAGGGCTTACCATCTGGCCCCAGTGCTGCAATGATACCGCGAGACCCACGCTCACCGGCTCCAGAT
TTATCAGCAATAAACCAGCCAGCCGGAAGGGCCGAGCGCAGAAGTGGTCCTGCAACTTTATCCGCCTCCA
TCCAGTCTATTAATTGTTGCCGGGAAGCTAGAGTAAGTAGTTCGCCAGTTAATAGTTTGCGCAACGTTGT
TGCCATTGCTACAGGCATCGTGGTGTCACGCTCGTCGTTTGGTATGGCTTCATTCAGCTCCGGTTCCCAA
CGATCAAGGCGAGTTACATGATCCCCCATGTTGTGCAAAAAAGCGGTTAGCTCCTTCGGTCCTCCGATCG
TTGTCAGAAGTAAGTTGGCCGCAGTGTTATCACTCATGGTTATGGCAGCACTGCATAATTCTCTTACTGT
CATGCCATCCGTAAGATGCTTTTCTGTGACTGGTGAGTACTCAACCAAGTCATTCTGAGAATAGTGTATG
CGGCGACCGAGTTGCTCTTGCCCGGCGTCAATACGGGATAATACCGCGCCACATAGCAGAACTTTAAAAG
TGCTCATCATTGGAAAACGTTCTTCGGGGCGAAAACTCTCAAGGATCTTACCGCTGTTGAGATCCAGTTC
GATGTAACCCACTCGTGCACCCAACTGATCTTCAGCATCTTTTACTTTCACCAGCGTTTCTGGGTGAGCA
AAAACAGGAAGGCAAAATGCCGCAAAAAAGGGAATAAGGGCGACACGGAAATGTTGAATACTCATACTCT
TCCTTTTTCAATATTATTGAAGCATTTATCAGGGTTATTGTCTCATGAGCGGATACATATTTGAATGTAT
TTAGAAAAATAAACAAATAGGGGTTCCGCGCACATTTCCCCGAAAAGTGCCACCTGACGTC
Features (pLannotate 1.2.2; 18 found; start..end, strand, type, name):
     28..80      -  misc_feature   bom (fragment): basis of mobility region from pBR322
    235..614     +  enhancer       CMV enhancer: human cytomegalovirus immediate early enhancer
    687..704     -  promoter       CMV promoter (fragment): human cytomegalovirus (CMV) immediate early promoter
    767..818     +  promoter       CMVd2 promoter: truncated human cytomegalovirus (CMV) immediate early promoter that yields moderately reduced expression relative to the full-length promoter
    814..847     +  LTR            5' LTR (truncated) (fragment): truncated 5' long terminal repeat (LTR) from HIV-1
    863..881     +  promoter       T7 promoter: promoter for bacteriophage T7 RNA polymerase
    904..4704    +  CDS            Ptch1 (fragment): PTC1_MOUSE - Also known as Ptch. Experimental evidence at protein level: Swiss-Prot protein existence level 1. Acts as a receptor for sonic hedgehog (SHH), indian hedgehog (IHH) and desert hedgehog (DHH). Associates with the smoothened protein (SMO) to transduce the hedgehog's proteins signal. Seems to have a tumor suppressor function, as inactivation of this protein is probably a necessary, if not sufficient step for tumorigenesis. From Mus musculus (Mouse).
   4870..5585    +  CDS            mEGFP (fragment): enhanced GFP with monomerizing A206K mutation (Zacharias et al., 2002) mammalian codon-optimized
   5602..5620    -  promoter       SP6 promoter: promoter for bacteriophage SP6 RNA polymerase
   5646..5870    +  polyA_signal   bGH poly(A) signal: bovine growth hormone polyadenylation signal
   5874..5895    +  promoter       SV40 promoter (fragment): SV40 enhancer and early promoter
   5978..5994    -  protein_bind   lac operator: The lac repressor binds to the lac operator to inhibit transcription in E. coli. This inhibition can be relieved by adding lactose or isopropyl-β-D-thiogalactopyranoside (IPTG). lac repressor encoded by lacI
   6002..6032    -  promoter       lac promoter: promoter for the E. coli lac operon
   6047..6068    -  protein_bind   CAP binding site: CAP binding activates transcription in the presence of cAMP. E. coli catabolite activator protein
   6081..6173    -  CDS            lacI (fragment): lac repressor; lacI; The lac repressor binds to the lac operator to inhibit transcription in E. coli. This inhibition can be relieved by adding lactose or isopropyl-β-D-thiogalactopyranoside (IPTG).
   6356..6944    -  rep_origin     ori: high-copy-number ColE1/pMB1/pBR322/pUC origin of replication
   7115..7975    -  CDS            AmpR: β-lactamase; bla; confers resistance to ampicillin, carbenicillin, and related antibiotics
   7976..8080    -  promoter       AmpR promoter: bla
