[The description below was written by a language model from this plasmid's Addgene catalogue record and pLannotate feature annotations shown in this document.]
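Description:
pcDNA-h-mmPtch1-B-NNQ-HA-GFP is a mammalian expression plasmid built on the pcDNA-h backbone that produces an engineered variant of mouse Patched1 (Ptch1), the receptor for Sonic, Indian and Desert hedgehog ligands that acts upstream of Smoothened. It is propagated in E. coli through a high-copy ColE1/pUC-type origin and selected with ampicillin via a β-lactamase gene under its own promoter. The feature table shows no intact mammalian selection cassette, only a short SV40 promoter fragment, so the plasmid appears suited mainly to transient transfection. Small lac promoter/operator and lacI remnants and a bom fragment are backbone leftovers.

The expression unit starts with the CMV immediate-early enhancer. Downstream of it only CMV promoter fragments, including a truncated CMVd2 form, are annotated, which may mean the pcDNA-h promoter is a modified version, although the record simply lists it as CMV. The Ptch1 coding sequence, inserted by Gateway cloning, is the "B" form, which lacks amino acids 620–643 and is truncated at residue 1291. It also carries the "NNQ" substitutions, whose exact residues the record does not define. The protein is fused at its C terminus to an HA epitope and to GFP, annotated as monomeric A206K mEGFP, which allow immunodetection and fluorescence tracking. The HA tag is not separately annotated but presumably lies in the linker between Ptch1 and GFP. Transcripts end at the bovine growth hormone polyadenylation signal, and T7 and SP6 promoters flanking the insert serve as sequencing primer sites.

The construct comes from structural and functional work on the cholesterol transport-like activity of Patched. It is used to express the NNQ mutant in mammalian cells, presumably for comparison with the corresponding unmutated Ptch1-B construct.
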