Addgene plasmid #121164: pcDNA-h-mmPtch1-B-NNQ-HA-GFP
Purpose: Expresses mmPtch1-B NNQ variant
Depositing lab: Philip Beachy. Depositing organization: Stanford University. Publication: Structural Basis for Cholesterol Transport-like Activity of the Hedgehog Receptor Patched. Zhang Y, Bulkley DP, Xin Y, Roberts KJ, Asarnow DE, Sharma A, Myers BR, Cho W, Cheng Y, Beachy PA. Cell. 2018 Nov 15;175(5):1352-1364.e14. doi: 10.1016/j.cell.2018.10.026. Epub 2018 Nov 8. PubMed 30415841.
Backbone
  Vector backbone: pcDNA-h
  Vector type: Mammalian Expression
Growth in bacteria
  Bacterial resistance: Ampicillin, 100 μg/mL
  Growth temperature: 37°C
  Growth strain: DH5alpha
  Copy number: High Copy
Gene/Insert
  Gene/Insert name: Ptch1
  Species: M. musculus (mouse)
  Mutation: deleted amino acids 620-643, truncated at 1291, NNQ variant
  GenBank ID: NM_008957.3
  Entrez Gene: Ptch1 (a.k.a. A230106A15Rik, Ptc, Ptc1, Ptch, mes, wig)
  Promoter: CMV
  Tag / fusion protein: HA (C terminal on insert); GFP (C terminal on insert)
  Cloning method: Gateway Cloning
  Sequencing primers: 5′ T7; 3′ SP6
Terms and licenses: Academic/Nonprofit Terms; Industry Terms: Not Available to Industry
How to cite: pcDNA-h-mmPtch1-B-NNQ-HA-GFP was a gift from Philip Beachy (Addgene plasmid # 121164 ; http://n2t.net/addgene:121164 ; RRID:Addgene_121164)
